Addgene plasmid #220713: AiP1788 - pAAV-AiE2116m-minBG-iCre(R297T)-BGHpA
Purpose: AiE2116m is an enhancer sequence, designed to induce cre-dependent recombination in specific populations of brain cells
Depositing lab: Allen Institute for Brain Science & Bosiljka Tasic. Depositing organization: Allen Institute. Publication: A suite of enhancer AAVs and transgenic mouse lines for genetic access to cortical cell types. Ben-Simon Y, Hooper M, Narayan S, Daigle TL, Dwivedi D, Way SW, Oster A, Stafford DA, Mich JK, Taormina MJ, Martinez RA, Opitz-Araya X, Roth JR, Alexander JR, Allen S, Amster A, Arbuckle J, Ayala A, Baker PM, Bakken TE, Barcelli T, Barta S, Bendrick J, Bertagnolli D, Bielstein C, Bishwakarma P, Bowlus J, Boyer G, Brouner K, Casian B, Casper T, Chakka AB, Chakrabarty R, Chance RK, Chavan S, Clark M, Colbert K, Collman F, Daniel S, Departee M, DiValentin P, Donadio N, Dotson N, Egdorf T, Fliss T, Gabitto M, Garcia J, Gary A, Gasperini M, Gloe J, Goldy J, Gore BB, Graybuck L, Greisman N, Haeseleer F, Halterman C, Haradon Z, Hastings SD, Helback O, Ho W, Hockemeyer D, Huang C, Huff S, Hunker A, Johansen N, Jones D, Juneau Z, Kalmbach B, Kannan M, Khem S, Kussick E, Kutsal R, Larsen R, Lee C, Lee AY, Leibly M, Lenz GH, Li S, Liang E, Lusk N, Madigan Z, Malloy J, Malone J, McCue R, Melchor J, Mollenkopf T, Moosman S, Morin E, Newman D, Ng L, Ngo K, Omstead V, Otto S, Oyama A, Pena N, Pham T, Phillips E, Pom CA, Potekhina L, Ransford S, Ray PL, Rette D, Reynoldson C, Rimorin C, Rocha D, Ruiz A, Sanchez REA, Sawyer L, Sedeno-Cortes A, Sevigny JP, Shapovalova N, Shepard N, Shulga L, Sigler AR, Siverts L, Soliman S, Somasundaram S, Staats B, Stewart K, Szelenyi E, Tieu M, Trader C, Tran A, van Velthoven CTJ, Walker M, Wang Y, Weed N, Wirthlin M, Wood T, Wynalda B, Yao Z, Zhou T, Ariza J, Dee N, Reding M, Ronellenfitch K, Mufti S, Sunkin SM, Smith KA, Esposito L, Waters J, Thyagarajan B, Yao S, Lein ES, Zeng H, Levi BP, Ngai J, Ting JT, Tasic B. Cell. 2025 May 16:S0092-8674(25)00513-6. doi: 10.1016/j.cell.2025.05.002. PubMed 40403729.
Backbone
  Vector backbone: pAAV2
  Vector type: AAV
Growth in bacteria
  Bacterial resistance: Ampicillin, 100 μg/mL
  Growth temperature: 37°C
  Growth strain: NEB Stable
  Copy number: High Copy
Gene/Insert
  Gene/Insert name: iCre(R297T)
  Species: Synthetic
  Promoter: minBG
  Cloning method: Gibson Cloning
Terms and licenses: Academic/Nonprofit Terms; Industry Terms: Not Available to Industry
Depositor comments: 5' Cloning Site: MluI (not destroyed), 3' Cloning Site: SgrAI (not destroyed). Please visit https://doi.org/10.1101/2024.06.10.597244 for bioRxiv preprint.
How to cite: AiP1788 - pAAV-AiE2116m-minBG-iCre(R297T)-BGHpA was a gift from Allen Institute for Brain Science & Bosiljka Tasic (Addgene plasmid # 220713 ; http://n2t.net/addgene:220713 ; RRID:Addgene_220713)
