[The description below was written by a language model from this plasmid's Addgene catalogue record and pLannotate feature annotations shown in this document.]
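Description:
AiP1788 - pAAV-AiE2116m-minBG-iCre(R297T)-BGHpA is an AAV transfer plasmid built on a pAAV2 backbone, intended for packaging into recombinant adeno-associated virus and delivery to brain tissue. In bacteria it is maintained as a high-copy plasmid through a ColE1/pUC-type origin and selected with ampicillin via the β-lactamase gene and its own promoter. The backbone also carries an f1 phage origin, along with short remnants of the pBR322 bom and rop regions. The full sequence record is about 4.9 kb. The annotation finds one complete AAV2 inverted terminal repeat downstream of the cassette. At the upstream end only two short ITR fragments are detected, which may reflect the difficulty of sequencing or annotating these repeats. The ITRs are the cis elements that define the genome to be replicated and packaged into capsids.

Between the ITRs lies a compact enhancer-driven recombinase cassette. AiE2116m, a candidate enhancer sequence, sits upstream of minBG, which by its name is a minimal beta-globin promoter. A minimal promoter has little activity of its own, so expression depends on the cell-type-selective activity of the enhancer. Neither element is called in the automated feature table, but they presumably occupy the unannotated stretch before the coding region. The promoter drives iCre(R297T), a synthetic codon-improved Cre recombinase carrying an R297T substitution whose effect the record does not explain. Transcription is terminated by the bovine growth hormone polyadenylation signal. MluI and SgrAI cloning sites are retained.

The construct is designed to trigger Cre-dependent recombination at loxP sites in specific populations of brain cells, for example with floxed reporter alleles or vectors. It belongs to a collection of enhancer AAVs for genetic access to cortical cell types.
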