Features (pLannotate 1.2.2; 12 found; start..end, strand, type, name):
     12..39      +  repeat_region  AAV2 ITR (fragment): inverted terminal repeat of adeno-associated virus serotype 2 inverted
     68..95      +  repeat_region  AAV2 ITR (fragment): inverted terminal repeat of adeno-associated virus serotype 2 inverted
    873..1898    +  CDS            cre: RECR_BPP1 - Experimental evidence at protein level: Swiss-Prot protein existence level 1. Catalyzes site-specific recombination between two 34-base- pair LOXP sites. Its role is to maintain the phage genome as a monomeric unit-copy plasmid in the lysogenic state. From Escherichia phage P1 (Bacteriophage P1).
   1938..2049    +  polyA_signal   bGH poly(A) signal: bovine growth hormone polyadenylation signal
   2167..2307    +  repeat_region  AAV2 ITR: inverted terminal repeat of adeno-associated virus serotype 2 inverted
   2312..2363    -  misc_feature   bom (fragment): basis of mobility region from pBR322
   2382..2837    +  rep_origin     f1 ori (sequence partly withheld): f1 bacteriophage origin of replication; arrow indicates direction of (+) strand synthesis
   2838..2887    -  misc_feature   bom (fragment): basis of mobility region from pBR322
   2989..3024    -  CDS            rop (fragment): Rop protein, which maintains plasmids at low copy number; rop
   3119..3223    +  promoter       AmpR promoter: bla
   3224..4084    +  CDS            AmpR: β-lactamase; bla; confers resistance to ampicillin, carbenicillin, and related antibiotics
   4255..4843    +  rep_origin     ori: high-copy-number ColE1/pMB1/pBR322/pUC origin of replication
>Addgene plasmid #220713 | AiP1788 - pAAV-AiE2116m-minBG-iCre(R297T)-BGHpA | addgene full sequence | sequence record 465232 | Addgene NGS Result
CCTGCAGGCAGCTGCGCGCTCGCTCGCTCACTGAGGCCGCCCGGGCGTCGGGCGACCTTTGGTCGCCCGG
CCTCAGTGAGCGAGCGAGCGCGCAGAGAGGGAGTGGCCAACTCCATCACTAGGGGTTCCTGCGGCCGCAC
GCGTTCACACCTGGACGACACCTGTGAAGGTCACTGTCCTTCACTCACACCTGGACACCTGTGAAGGTTA
CTGTCCTCCACTCACACCTGAATGACACCTGTGAAAGTCAAGGTCACACAAAAAGGCACTTTTGTGCTTA
TGCTTCTGTTTTAATCTGGGAACCCAGATGTTCTATCAGCATGCTTTATTCTGAGGCCCCCGCACATCCT
TCATGTATGCAAGCCTTCTCTTATGTAACCTTTTGGCTTTCTGTGGCCAGATGGCTTCCTCTTTCATTCA
TCCCTATGTGAACCAACTATGACTCCAAAATATCTGGCCTTTGTGTATCACATATACTCCAGCTTTCTGG
TCTTTTTTAGGTTCCTTGAAATATGCCAGGCTGTTTCCTCTTCCTGGGGCTTCACAGTAGCAGTCTGGTA
TACCTGGGATATTTTTTCTCTTATCCTCATTATATGTGTTCCTTTCTAAATGTCACTTCTCATGGAATCC
ACTTTACCTAATTTGTGTAGATTTTCAGAATTTATGCCCATGCCAAAGATCTTTACCATAACTGGATCTA
ATCACCTTTATGAAGGTAAGAAAAGATCCCAAATTTATTTAGCTATTTCACTGAGTTTGAGCTCGGGCTG
GGCATAAAAGTCAGGGCAGAGCCATCTATTGCTTACATTTGCTTCTGGGATCCAGATCTTTCGAAGCTAG
CCACCATGGTGCCCAAGAAGAAGAGGAAAGTCTCCAACCTGCTGACTGTGCACCAAAACCTGCCTGCCCT
CCCTGTGGATGCCACCTCTGATGAAGTCAGGAAGAACCTGATGGACATGTTCAGGGACAGGCAGGCCTTC
TCTGAACACACCTGGAAGATGCTCCTGTCTGTGTGCAGATCCTGGGCTGCCTGGTGCAAGCTGAACAACA
GGAAATGGTTCCCTGCTGAACCTGAGGATGTGAGGGACTACCTCCTGTACCTGCAAGCCAGAGGCCTGGC
TGTGAAGACCATCCAACAGCACCTGGGCCAGCTCAACATGCTGCACAGGAGATCTGGCCTGCCTCGCCCT
TCTGACTCCAATGCTGTGTCCCTGGTGATGAGGAGAATCAGAAAGGAGAATGTGGATGCTGGGGAGAGAG
CCAAGCAGGCCCTGGCCTTTGAACGCACTGACTTTGACCAAGTCAGATCCCTGATGGAGAACTCTGACAG
ATGCCAGGACATCAGGAACCTGGCCTTCCTGGGCATTGCCTACAACACCCTGCTGCGCATTGCCGAAATT
GCCAGAATCAGAGTGAAGGACATCTCCCGCACCGATGGTGGGAGAATGCTGATCCACATTGGCAGGACCA
AGACCCTGGTGTCCACAGCTGGTGTGGAGAAGGCCCTGTCCCTGGGGGTTACCAAGCTGGTGGAGAGATG
GATCTCTGTGTCTGGTGTGGCTGATGACCCCAACAACTACCTGTTCTGCCGGGTCAGAAAGAATGGTGTG
GCTGCCCCTTCTGCCACCTCCCAACTGTCCACCCGGGCCCTGGAAGGGATCTTTGAGGCCACCCACCGCC
TGATCTATGGTGCCAAGGATGACTCTGGGCAGAGATACCTGGCCTGGTCTGGCCACTCTGCCAGAGTGGG
TGCTGCCACCGACATGGCCAGGGCTGGTGTGTCCATCCCTGAAATCATGCAGGCTGGTGGCTGGACCAAT
GTGAACATTGTGATGAACTACATCAGAAACCTGGACTCTGAGACTGGGGCCATGGTGAGGCTGCTCGAAG
ATGGGGACTGAGGCGCGCCGAATTCAAGCTTCTCGAGAGATCTTCGACTGTGCCTTCTAGTTGCCAGCCA
TCTGTTGTTTGCCCCTCCCCCGTGCCTTCCTTGACCCTGGAAGGTGCCACTCCCACTGTCCTTTCCTAAT
AAAATGAGGAAATTGCATCGCATTGTCTGAGTAGGTGTCATTCTATTCTGGGGGGTGGGGTGGGGCAGGA
CAGCAAGGGGGAGGATTGGGAAGACAATAGCAGGCATGAGATCTCACGTGCGGACCGAGCGGCCGCAGGA
ACCCCTAGTGATGGAGTTGGCCACTCCCTCTCTGCGCGCTCGCTCGCTCACTGAGGCCGGGCGACCAAAG
GTCGCCCGACGCCCGGGCTTTGCCCGGGCGGCCTCAGTGAGCGAGCGAGCGCGCAGCTGCCTGCAGGGGC
GCCTGATGCGGTATTTTCTCCTTACGCATCTGTGCGGTATTTCACACCGCATA
[95 nt withheld, positions 2364-2458]
T
[46 nt withheld, positions 2460-2505]
C
[141 nt withheld, positions 2507-2647]
CCTTTGACGTTGGAGTCCACGTTCTTT
[37 nt withheld, positions 2675-2711]
ACTCTATCTCGGGCTATTCTTTTGATTTATAAGGGATTTTGCCGATTTCGGTCTATTGGTTAAAAAATGA
GCTGATTTAACAAAAATTTAACGCGAATTTTAACAAAATATTAACGTTTACAATTTTATGGTGCACTCTC
AGTACAATCTGCTCTGATGCCGCATAGTTAAGCCAGCCCCGACACCCGCCAACACCCGCTGACGCGCCCT
GACGGGCTTGTCTGCTCCCGGCATCCGCTTACAGACAAGCTGTGACCGTCTCCGGGAGCTGCATGTGTCA
GAGGTTTTCACCGTCATCACCGAAACGCGCGAGACGAAAGGGCCTCGTGATACGCCTATTTTTATAGGTT
AATGTCATGATAATAATGGTTTCTTAGACGTCAGGTGGCACTTTTCGGGGAAATGTGCGCGGAACCCCTA
TTTGTTTATTTTTCTAAATACATTCAAATATGTATCCGCTCATGAGACAATAACCCTGATAAATGCTTCA
ATAATATTGAAAAAGGAAGAGTATGAGTATTCAACATTTCCGTGTCGCCCTTATTCCCTTTTTTGCGGCA
TTTTGCCTTCCTGTTTTTGCTCACCCAGAAACGCTGGTGAAAGTAAAAGATGCTGAAGATCAGTTGGGTG
CACGAGTGGGTTACATCGAACTGGATCTCAACAGCGGTAAGATCCTTGAGAGTTTTCGCCCCGAAGAACG
TTTTCCAATGATGAGCACTTTTAAAGTTCTGCTATGTGGCGCGGTATTATCCCGTATTGACGCCGGGCAA
GAGCAACTCGGTCGCCGCATACACTATTCTCAGAATGACTTGGTTGAGTACTCACCAGTCACAGAAAAGC
ATCTTACGGATGGCATGACAGTAAGAGAATTATGCAGTGCTGCCATAACCATGAGTGATAACACTGCGGC
CAACTTACTTCTGACAACGATCGGAGGACCGAAGGAGCTAACCGCTTTTTTGCACAACATGGGGGATCAT
GTAACTCGCCTTGATCGTTGGGAACCGGAGCTGAATGAAGCCATACCAAACGACGAGCGTGACACCACGA
TGCCTGTAGCAATGGCAACAACGTTGCGCAAACTATTAACTGGCGAACTACTTACTCTAGCTTCCCGGCA
ACAATTAATAGACTGGATGGAGGCGGATAAAGTTGCAGGACCACTTCTGCGCTCGGCCCTTCCGGCTGGC
TGGTTTATTGCTGATAAATCTGGAGCCGGTGAGCGTGGGTCTCGCGGTATCATTGCAGCACTGGGGCCAG
ATGGTAAGCCCTCCCGTATCGTAGTTATCTACACGACGGGGAGTCAGGCAACTATGGATGAACGAAATAG
ACAGATCGCTGAGATAGGTGCCTCACTGATTAAGCATTGGTAACTGTCAGACCAAGTTTACTCATATATA
CTTTAGATTGATTTAAAACTTCATTTTTAATTTAAAAGGATCTAGGTGAAGATCCTTTTTGATAATCTCA
TGACCAAAATCCCTTAACGTGAGTTTTCGTTCCACTGAGCGTCAGACCCCGTAGAAAAGATCAAAGGATC
TTCTTGAGATCCTTTTTTTCTGCGCGTAATCTGCTGCTTGCAAACAAAAAAACCACCGCTACCAGCGGTG
GTTTGTTTGCCGGATCAAGAGCTACCAACTCTTTTTCCGAAGGTAACTGGCTTCAGCAGAGCGCAGATAC
CAAATACTGTTCTTCTAGTGTAGCCGTAGTTAGGCCACCACTTCAAGAACTCTGTAGCACCGCCTACATA
CCTCGCTCTGCTAATCCTGTTACCAGTGGCTGCTGCCAGTGGCGATAAGTCGTGTCTTACCGGGTTGGAC
TCAAGACGATAGTTACCGGATAAGGCGCAGCGGTCGGGCTGAACGGGGGGTTCGTGCACACAGCCCAGCT
TGGAGCGAACGACCTACACCGAACTGAGATACCTACAGCGTGAGCTATGAGAAAGCGCCACGCTTCCCGA
AGGGAGAAAGGCGGACAGGTATCCGGTAAGCGGCAGGGTCGGAACAGGAGAGCGCACGAGGGAGCTTCCA
GGGGGAAACGCCTGGTATCTTTATAGTCCTGTCGGGTTTCGCCACCTCTGACTTGAGCGTCGATTTTTGT
GATGCTCGTCAGGGGGGCGGAGCCTATGGAAAAACGCCAGCAACGCGGCCTTTTTACGGTTCCTGGCCTT
TTGCTGGCCTTTTGCTCACATGT
